Addgene plasmid #205188: pHR-flag-GFP-Ecad
Purpose: This vector encodes of a synCAM (Ecad) and GFP
Depositing lab: Wendell Lim. Depositing organization: University of California, San Francisco (UCSF). Publication: Programming multicellular assembly with synthetic cell adhesion molecules. Stevens AJ, Harris AR, Gerdts J, Kim KH, Trentesaux C, Ramirez JT, McKeithan WL, Fattahi F, Klein OD, Fletcher DA, Lim WA. Nature. 2023 Feb;614(7946):144-152. doi: 10.1038/s41586-022-05622-z. Epub 2022 Dec 12. PubMed 36509107.
Backbone
  Vector backbone: pHR
  Vector type: Mammalian Expression, Lentiviral
Growth in bacteria
  Bacterial resistance: Ampicillin, 100 μg/mL
  Growth temperature: 37°C
  Growth strain: NEB Stable
  Copy number: High Copy
Gene/Insert
  Gene/Insert name: synCAM Ecad and GFP
  Species: Synthetic
Terms and licenses: Academic/Nonprofit Terms; Industry Terms: Not Available to Industry
How to cite: pHR-flag-GFP-Ecad was a gift from Wendell Lim (Addgene plasmid # 205188 ; http://n2t.net/addgene:205188 ; RRID:Addgene_205188)
