[The description below was written by a language model from this plasmid's Addgene catalogue record and pLannotate feature annotations shown in this document.]
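Description:
pHR-flag-GFP-Ecad is a 10,372-nt lentiviral transfer plasmid built on the pHR backbone for expression of a synthetic cell adhesion molecule (synCAM) in mammalian cells. It is propagated in E. coli as a high-copy plasmid through a ColE1/pUC-type origin and selected with ampicillin via the bla gene. The use of a recombination-deficient strain is consistent with the repeated LTR sequences it carries. The backbone also holds remnants of older vectors: fragments of lacI, rop, bom and the tetracycline resistance gene, plus an SV40 promoter, gpt fragments, the small t intron and an SV40 poly(A) signal lying outside the viral genome.

The viral cassette runs from a truncated HIV-1 5' LTR through the Ψ packaging signal, a partial gag sequence, the RRE for Rev-dependent nuclear export and the cPPT/CTS. It ends in a U3-deleted, self-inactivating 3' LTR. Between these elements, an SFFV promoter drives a single open reading frame in which EGFP is followed directly by a fragment of human E-cadherin (CDH1), and a WPRE downstream enhances transcript expression. The annotation detects only about 600 nt of CDH1, so just part of the cadherin is present. This fits a chimeric design in which GFP is fused to cadherin-derived sequence, although the record does not define the domain boundaries. The FLAG tag implied by the name, and any signal peptide, are not annotated in the feature table; an unannotated gap of roughly 120 nt lies between the promoter and EGFP. No mammalian selection marker is evident within the LTRs, so GFP fluorescence or the tag would serve to identify transduced cells. The construct comes from work on programming multicellular assembly with engineered adhesion molecules.
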