Features (pLannotate 1.2.2; 34 found; start..end, strand, type, name):
    229..285     -  CDS            lacI (fragment): lac repressor; lacI; The lac repressor binds to the lac operator to inhibit transcription in E. coli. This inhibition can be relieved by adding lactose or isopropyl-β-D-thiogalactopyranoside (IPTG).
    468..1056    -  rep_origin     ori: high-copy-number ColE1/pMB1/pBR322/pUC origin of replication
   1227..2087    -  CDS            AmpR: β-lactamase; bla; confers resistance to ampicillin, carbenicillin, and related antibiotics
   2088..2192    -  promoter       AmpR promoter: bla
   2287..2322    +  CDS            rop (fragment): Rop protein, which maintains plasmids at low copy number; rop
   2424..2472    +  misc_feature   bom (fragment): basis of mobility region from pBR322
   2473..2752    -  CDS            TcR (fragment): tetracycline efflux protein; tet; confers resistance to tetracycline
   2980..2998    +  promoter       SP6 promoter: promoter for bacteriophage SP6 RNA polymerase
   3023..3256    -  LTR            3' LTR (ΔU3): self-inactivating 3' long terminal repeat (LTR) from HIV-1
   3258..3326    -  CDS            nef (fragment): NEF_HV1Z2 - Experimental evidence at protein level: Swiss-Prot protein existence level 1. Extracellular Nef protein targets CD4(+) T-lymphocytes for apoptosis by interacting with CXCR4 surface receptors. From Human immunodeficiency virus type 1 group M subtype D (isolate Z2/CDC-Z34) (HIV-1).
   3343..3365    -  misc_feature   MCS (fragment): pBluescript multiple cloning site
   3366..3954    -  misc_feature   WPRE: woodchuck hepatitis virus posttranscriptional regulatory element
   3954..3972    -  misc_feature   MCS (fragment): pBluescript multiple cloning site
   3973..4003    -  misc_feature   MCS (fragment): pUC18/19 multiple cloning site
   4100..4705    -  CDS            CDH1 (fragment): CADH1_HUMAN - Also known as CDHE, UVO. Experimental evidence at protein level: Swiss-Prot protein existence level 1. (Microbial infection) Serves as a receptor for Listeria monocytogenes; internalin A (InlA) binds to this protein and promotes uptake of the bacteria. From Homo sapiens (Human).
   4625..5341    -  CDS            EGFP: EGFP is a basic (constitutively fluorescent) green fluorescent protein published in 1996, derived from Aequorea victoria. It is reported to be a rapidly-maturing weak dimer with moderate acid sensitivity.
   5463..5870    -  promoter       SFFV promoter: spleen focus-forming virus long terminal repeat (LTR) promoter
   5954..5986    +  misc_feature   MCS (fragment): pBluescript multiple cloning site
   6023..6140    -  misc_feature   cPPT/CTS: central polypurine tract and central termination sequence of HIV-1
   6177..6277    -  CDS            Rev (fragment): human immunodeficiency virus 1 (HIV-1) Rev protein; rev; enhances nuclear export of unspliced and incompletely spliced viral mRNAs
   6654..6887    -  misc_feature   RRE: The Rev response element (RRE) of HIV-1 allows for Rev-dependent mRNA export from the nucleus to the cytoplasm.
   7062..7400    -  CDS            HIV-1 gag (fragment): gag protein from human immunodeficiency virus 1; gag
   7384..7509    -  misc_feature   HIV-1 Ψ: packaging signal of human immunodeficiency virus type 1
   7556..7813    -  LTR            5' LTR (truncated): truncated 5' long terminal repeat (LTR) from HIV-1
   7861..8190    -  CDS            nef (fragment): NEF_HV1BR - Experimental evidence at protein level: Swiss-Prot protein existence level 1. Extracellular Nef protein targets CD4(+) T-lymphocytes for apoptosis by interacting with CXCR4 surface receptors (PubMed:14990729). From Human immunodeficiency virus type 1 group M subtype B (isolate BRU/LAI) (HIV-1).
   8357..8491    -  polyA_signal   SV40 poly(A) signal: SV40 polyadenylation signal
   8514..8597    -  CDS            large T antigen (fragment): large T antigen from SV40 (simian virus 40)
   8916..8936    -  CDS            SV40 NLS: nuclear localization signal of SV40 (simian virus 40) large T antigen
   9066..9131    -  intron         small t intron: SV40 (simian virus 40) small t antigen intron
   9133..9207    -  CDS            small t antigen (fragment): SV40 (simian virus 40) small t antigen
   9211..9516    -  CDS            frsA (fragment): FRSA_ECOLI - Also known as yafA. Experimental evidence at protein level: Swiss-Prot protein existence level 1. Catalyzes the hydrolysis of esters (PubMed:15808744). Displays esterase activity toward pNP-butyrate (PubMed:15808744). May stimulate mixed-acid fermentation by acting as a fermentation/respiration switch that down-regulates respiration and up- regulates fermentation rates (PubMed:15169777). From Escherichia coli (strain K12).
   9611..9946    -  CDS            gpt (fragment): XGPT_ECOLI - Also known as gpp, gxu. Experimental evidence at protein level: Swiss-Prot protein existence level 1. Purine salvage pathway enzyme that catalyzes the transfer of the ribosyl-5-phosphate group from 5-phospho-alpha-D-ribose 1- diphosphate (PRPP) to the N9 position of the 6-oxopurines guanine and xanthine to form the corresponding ribonucleotides GMP (guanosine 5'- monophosphate) and XMP (xanthosine 5'-monophosphate), with the release of PPi. To a lesser extent, also acts on hypoxanthine (PubMed:9100006, PubMed:3886014). Does not ribophosphorylate adenine (PubMed:3886014). From Esch
   9946..10065   -  CDS            gpt (fragment): XGPT_ECOLI - Also known as gpp, gxu. Experimental evidence at protein level: Swiss-Prot protein existence level 1. Purine salvage pathway enzyme that catalyzes the transfer of the ribosyl-5-phosphate group from 5-phospho-alpha-D-ribose 1- diphosphate (PRPP) to the N9 position of the 6-oxopurines guanine and xanthine to form the corresponding ribonucleotides GMP (guanosine 5'- monophosphate) and XMP (xanthosine 5'-monophosphate), with the release of PPi. To a lesser extent, also acts on hypoxanthine (PubMed:9100006, PubMed:3886014). Does not ribophosphorylate adenine (PubMed:3886014). From Esch
  10265..222     -  promoter       SV40 promoter (across the origin): SV40 enhancer and early promoter
>Addgene plasmid #205188 | pHR-flag-GFP-Ecad | addgene full sequence | sequence record 405260 | Addgene NGS Result
GGGCGGAGAATGGGCGGAACTGGGCGGAGTTAGGGGCGGGATGGGCGGAGTTAGGGGCGGGACTATGGTT
GCTGACTAATTGAGATGCATGCTTTGCATACTTCTGCCTGCTGGGGAGCCTGGGGACTTTCCACACCTGG
TTGCTGACTAATTGAGATGCATGCTTTGCATACTTCTGCCTGCTGGGGAGCCTGGGGACTTTCCACACCC
TAACTGACACACATTCCACAGCTGCATTAATGAATCGGCCAACGCGCGGGGAGAGGCGGTTTGCGTATTG
GGCGCTCTTCCGCTTCCTCGCTCACTGACTCGCTGCGCTCGGTCGTTCGGCTGCGGCGAGCGGTATCAGC
TCACTCAAAGGCGGTAATACGGTTATCCACAGAATCAGGGGATAACGCAGGAAAGAACATGTGAGCAAAA
GGCCAGCAAAAGGCCAGGAACCGTAAAAAGGCCGCGTTGCTGGCGTTTTTCCATAGGCTCCGCCCCCCTG
ACGAGCATCACAAAAATCGACGCTCAAGTCAGAGGTGGCGAAACCCGACAGGACTATAAAGATACCAGGC
GTTTCCCCCTGGAAGCTCCCTCGTGCGCTCTCCTGTTCCGACCCTGCCGCTTACCGGATACCTGTCCGCC
TTTCTCCCTTCGGGAAGCGTGGCGCTTTCTCATAGCTCACGCTGTAGGTATCTCAGTTCGGTGTAGGTCG
TTCGCTCCAAGCTGGGCTGTGTGCACGAACCCCCCGTTCAGCCCGACCGCTGCGCCTTATCCGGTAACTA
TCGTCTTGAGTCCAACCCGGTAAGACACGACTTATCGCCACTGGCAGCAGCCACTGGTAACAGGATTAGC
AGAGCGAGGTATGTAGGCGGTGCTACAGAGTTCTTGAAGTGGTGGCCTAACTACGGCTACACTAGAAGAA
CAGTATTTGGTATCTGCGCTCTGCTGAAGCCAGTTACCTTCGGAAAAAGAGTTGGTAGCTCTTGATCCGG
CAAACAAACCACCGCTGGTAGCGGTGGTTTTTTTGTTTGCAAGCAGCAGATTACGCGCAGAAAAAAAGGA
TCTCAAGAAGATCCTTTGATCTTTTCTACGGGGTCTGACGCTCAGTGGAACGAAAACTCACGTTAAGGGA
TTTTGGTCATGAGATTATCAAAAAGGATCTTCACCTAGATCCTTTTAAATTAAAAATGAAGTTTTAAATC
AATCTAAAGTATATATGAGTAAACTTGGTCTGACAGTTACCAATGCTTAATCAGTGAGGCACCTATCTCA
GCGATCTGTCTATTTCGTTCATCCATAGTTGCCTGACTCCCCGTCGTGTAGATAACTACGATACGGGAGG
GCTTACCATCTGGCCCCAGTGCTGCAATGATACCGCGAGACCCACGCTCACCGGCTCCAGATTTATCAGC
AATAAACCAGCCAGCCGGAAGGGCCGAGCGCAGAAGTGGTCCTGCAACTTTATCCGCCTCCATCCAGTCT
ATTAATTGTTGCCGGGAAGCTAGAGTAAGTAGTTCGCCAGTTAATAGTTTGCGCAACGTTGTTGCCATTG
CTACAGGCATCGTGGTGTCACGCTCGTCGTTTGGTATGGCTTCATTCAGCTCCGGTTCCCAACGATCAAG
GCGAGTTACATGATCCCCCATGTTGTGCAAAAAAGCGGTTAGCTCCTTCGGTCCTCCGATCGTTGTCAGA
AGTAAGTTGGCCGCAGTGTTATCACTCATGGTTATGGCAGCACTGCATAATTCTCTTACTGTCATGCCAT
CCGTAAGATGCTTTTCTGTGACTGGTGAGTACTCAACCAAGTCATTCTGAGAATAGTGTATGCGGCGACC
GAGTTGCTCTTGCCCGGCGTCAATACGGGATAATACCGCGCCACATAGCAGAACTTTAAAAGTGCTCATC
ATTGGAAAACGTTCTTCGGGGCGAAAACTCTCAAGGATCTTACCGCTGTTGAGATCCAGTTCGATGTAAC
CCACTCGTGCACCCAACTGATCTTCAGCATCTTTTACTTTCACCAGCGTTTCTGGGTGAGCAAAAACAGG
AAGGCAAAATGCCGCAAAAAAGGGAATAAGGGCGACACGGAAATGTTGAATACTCATACTCTTCCTTTTT
CAATATTATTGAAGCATTTATCAGGGTTATTGTCTCATGAGCGGATACATATTTGAATGTATTTAGAAAA
ATAAACAAATAGGGGTTCCGCGCACATTTCCCCGAAAAGTGCCACCTGACGTCTAAGAAACCATTATTAT
CATGACATTAACCTATAAAAATAGGCGTATCACGAGGCCCTTTCGTCTCGCGCGTTTCGGTGATGACGGT
GAAAACCTCTGACACATGCAGCTCCCGGAGACGGTCACAGCTTGTCTGTAAGCGGATGCCGGGAGCAGAC
AAGCCCGTCAGGGCGCGTCAGCGGGTGTTGGCGGGTGTCGGGGCTGGCTTAACTATGCGGCATCAGAGCA
GATTGTACTGAGAGTGCACCATTCGACGCTCTCCCTTATGCGACTCCTGCATTAGGAAGCAGCCCAGTAG
TAGGTTGAGGCCGTTGAGCACCGCCGCCGCAAGGAATGGTGCATGCAAGGAGATGGCGCCCAACAGTCCC
CCGGCCACGGGGCCTGCCACCATACCCACGCCGAAACAAGCGCTCATGAGCCCGAAGTGGCGAGCCCGAT
CTTCCCCATCGGTGATGTCGGCGATATAGGCGCCAGCAACCGCACCTGTGGCGCCGGTGATGCCGGCCAC
GATGCGTCCGGCGTAGAGGATCTGGCTAGCGATGACCCTGCTGATTGGTTCGCTGACCATTTCCGGGTGC
GGGACGGCGTTACCAGAAACTCAGAAGGTTCGTCCAACCAAACCGACTCTGACGGCAGTTTACGAGAGAG
ATGATAGGGTCTGCTTCAGTAAGCCAGATGCTACACAATTAGGCTTGTACATATTGTCGTTAGAACGCGG
CTACAATTAATACATAACCTTATGTATCATACACATACGATTTAGGTGACACTATAGAATACACGGAATT
AATTCTAGATGCTGCTAGAGATTTTCCACACTGACTAAAAGGGTCTGAGGGATCTCTAGTTACCAGAGTC
ACACAACAGACGGGCACACACTACTTGAAGCACTCAAGGCAAGCTTTATTGAGGCTTAAGCAGTGGGTTC
CCTAGTTAGCCAGAGAGCTCCCAGGCTCAGATCTGGTCTAACCAGAGAGACCCAGTACAAGCAAAAAGCA
GATCTTGTCTTCGTTGGGAGTGAATTAGCCCTTCCAGTCCCCCCTTTTCTTTTAAAAAGTGGCTAAGATC
TACAGCTGCCTTGTAAGTCATTGGTCTTAAAGGTACCGAGCTCGAATTAATTCCCTCGAGGTCGACGGTA
TCGATGCGGGGAGGCGGCCCAAAGGGAGATCCGACTCGTCTGAGGGCGAAGGCGAAGACGCGGAAGAGGC
CGCAGAGCCGGCAGCAGGCCGCGGGAAGGAAGGTCCGCTGGATTGAGGGCCGAAGGGACGTAGCAGAAGG
ACGTCCCGCGCAGAATCCAGGTGGCAACACAGGCGAGCAGCCAAGGAAAGGACGATGATTTCCCCGACAA
CACCACGGAATTGTCAGTGCCCAACAGCCGAGCCCCTGTCCAGCAGCGGGCAAGGCAGGCGGCGATGAGT
TCCGCCGTGGCAATAGGGAGGGGGAAAGCGAAAGTCCCGGAAAGGAGCTGACAGGTGGTGGCAATGCCCC
AACCAGTGGGGGTTGCGTCAGCAAACACAGTGCACACCACGCCACGTTGCCTGACAACGGGCCACAACTC
CTCATAAAGAGACAGCAACCAGGATTTATACAAGGAGGAGAAAATGAAAGCCATACGGGAAGCAATAGCA
TGATACAAAGGCATTAAAGCAGCGTATCCACATAGCGTAAAAGGAGCAACATAGTTAAGAATACCAGTCA
ATCTTTCACAAATTTTGTAATCCAGAGGTTGATTATCGATAAGCTTGATATCAAGCTTGCATGCCTGCAG
GTCGACTCTAGAGTCGCGGCCTCAGTCAGTCACGCATGTTGCAGGTGGGAGTTGCGGCCGCAAGTCAAGG
ATCCACTGTCCACCTGCCTTGCTCCACTTGACGCGTTTAGTCGTCCTCGCCGCCTCCGTACATGTCAGCC
AGCTTCTTGAAGCGATTGCCCCATTCGTTCAAGTAGTCATAGTCCTGGTCTTTGTCTGACTCTGAGGAGT
TCAGGGAGCTCAGACTAGCAGCTTCGGAACCGCTTCCTTCATAGTCAAACACGAGCAGAGAATCATAAGG
CGGGGCTGTGGGGTCAGTATCAGCCGCTTTCAGATTTTCATCAATAAAATTTCCAATTTCATCGGGATTG
GCAGGGCGGGGAAGATACCGGGGGACACTCATGAGGGTTGGTGCAACGTCGTTACGAGTCACTTCAGGCC
GAGCGTCCAGGCCCCTGTGCAGCTGGCTCAAGTCAAAGTCCTGGTCCTCTTCTCCGCCTCCTTCTTCATC
ATAGTAATAAACGTTGTCCCGGGTGTCATCCTCTGGGGGCAGTAAGGGCTCTTTGACCACCGCTCTCCTC
CGAAGAAACAGCAAGAGCAGCAGAATCAGAATTAGCAAAGCAAGAATTCCTCCAAGAATCCCCAGAATGG
ATCCCTTATACAGCTCATCCATTCCCAGGGTGATCCCAGCAGCCGTCACGAATTCAAGCAGAACCATATG
GTCTCTTTTTTCGTTAGGATCCTTGGAGAGGGCTGATTGCGTGGAGAGGTAGTGGTTATCTGGCAGCAAA
ACCGGACCGTCGCCGATAGGCGTGTTTTGCTGGTAATGGTCGGCCAGTTGCACAGAGCCATCCTCGATAT
TGTGTCGGATTTTGAAGTTCACCTTGATGCCGTTCTTCTGCTTATCAGCCATAATATACACGTTGTGGCT
GTTGTAGTTGTACTCCAGCTTGTGGCCCAAAATATTGCCGTCTTCTTTGAAATCGATTCCTTTCAACTCA
ATTCTATTTACCAACGTGTCCCCCTCGAACTTAACTTCAGCCCTGGTTTTATAGTTACCGTCGTCCTTGA
AGAATATGGTGCGTTCCTGAACATAGCCCTCAGGCATCGCGGACTTGAAGAAATCGTGCTGTTTCATGTG
GTCGGGGTACCGGGAGAAGCACTGGACTCCGTAGGTGAGGGTGGTCACGAGTGTAGGCCAGGGCACTGGC
AGCTTTCCTGTTGTACAGATGAACTTCAACGTCAGTTTACCGTACGTAGCGTCGCCCTCTCCTTCGCCGC
TCACTGAGAACTTGTGTCCGTTAACGTCTCCGTCCAGCTCAACCAGGATGGGCACAACTCCGGTGAACAA
TTCTTCACCCTTAGAAACCATGGATCCTTTATCATCGTCATCTTTATAATCCGCAAAAACAAGACAAAAA
ATGTAACTGAGGGCGATAATTGTCTTCATGGTGGCGGCGACGCGTGAGAATTCTCGAGAGCTCCAGATCC
CCCCCGGGCGACTCAGTCTGTCGGAGGACTGGCGCGCCGAGTGAGGGGTTGTGAGCTCTTTTATAGAGCT
CGGGAAGCAGAAGCGCGCGAACAGAAGCGAGAAGCAGGCTGATTGGTTAATTCAAATAAGGCGCAGGGTC
ATTTCAGGTCCTTGGGGGAGCCTGGAAACATCTGATGGGTCTTAAGAAACTGCTGAGGGTTGGGCCATAT
CTGGGGACCATCTGTTCTTGGCCTCGGGCCGGGGCCGAAACTGCGGTGACCATCTGTTCTTGGCCCCGGG
CCGGGGCCGAAACTGCTCACCGCAGATATCCTGTTTGGCCCAACGTTAGCTATTTTCATGTACCCGCCCT
TGATCTGAACTTCTCTATTCTTGGTTTGGTATTTTTCCATGCCTTGCAAAATGGCGTTACTGCAGCTAGC
TTGCCAAACCTACAGGTGGGGTCTTTCATTCCCCCCTTTTTCTGGAGACTAAATAAAATCTTTTATTTTA
TCGGGGCTGCAGGAATTCGATATCAAGCTTATCGATCCAAACTGGATCTCTGCTGTCCCTGTAATAAACC
CGAAAATTTTGAATTTTTGTAATTTGTTTTTGTAATTCTTTAGTTTGTATGTCTGTTGCTATTATGTCTA
CTATTCTTTCCCCTGCACTGTACCCCCCAATCCCCCCTTTTCTTTTAAAATTGTGGATGAATACTGCCAT
TTGGCGATACCGTCGAGATCCGTTCACTAATCGAATGGATCTGTCTCTGTCTCTCTCTCCACCTTCTTCT
TCTATTCCTTCGGGCCTGTCGGGTCCCCTCGGGGTTGGGAGGTGGGTCTGAAACGATAATGGTGAATATC
CCTGCCTAACTCTATTCACTATAGAAAGTACAGCAAAAACTATTCTTAAACCTACCAAGCCTCCTACTAT
CATTATGAATAATTTTATATACCACAGCCAATTTGTTATGTTAAACCAATTCCACAAACTTGCCCATTTA
TCTAATTCCAATAATTCTTGTTCATTCTTTTCTTGCTGGTTTTGCGATTCTTCAATTAAGGAGTGTATTA
AGCTTGTGTAATTGTTAATTTCTCTGTCCCACTCCATCCAGGTCGTGTGATTCCAAATCTGTTCCAGAGA
TTTATTACTCCAACTAGCATTCCAAGGCACAGCAGTGGTGCAAATGAGTTTTCCAGAGCAACCCCAAATC
CCCAGGAGCTGTTGATCCTTTAGGTATCTTTCCACAGCCAGGATTCTTGCCTGGAGCTGCTTGATGCCCC
AGACTGTGAGTTGCAACAGATGCTGTTGCGCCTCAATAGCCCTCAGCAAATTGTTCTGCTGCTGCACTAT
ACCAGACAATAATTGTCTGGCCTGTACCGTCAGCGTCATTGACGCTGCGCCCATAGTGCTTCCTGCTGCT
CCCAAGAACCCAAGGAACAAAGCTCCTATTCCCACTGCTCTTTTTTCTCTCTGCACCACTCTTCTCTTTG
CCTTGGTGGGTGCTACTCCTAATGGTTCAATTTTTACTACTTTATATTTATATAATTCACTTCTCCAATT
GTCCCTCATATCTCCTCCTCCAGGTCTGAAGATCAGCGGCCGGCCGCTTGCTGTGCGGTGGTCTTACTTT
TGTTTTGCTCTTCCTCTATCTTGTCTAAAGCTTCCTTGGTGTCTTTTATCTCTATCCTTTGATGCACACA
ATAGAGGGTTGCTACTGTATTATATAATGATCTAAGTTCTTCTGATCCTGTCTGAAGGGATGGTTGTAGC
TGTCCCAGTATTTGTCTACAGCCTTCTGATGTTTCTAACAGGCCAGGATTAACTGCGAATCGTTCTAGCT
CCCTGCTTGCCCATACTATATGTTTTAATTTATATTTTTTCTTTCCCCCTGGCCTTAACCGAATTTTTTC
CCATCGCGATCTAATTCTCCCCCGCTTAATACTGACGCTCTCGCACCCATCTCTCTCCTTCTAGCCTCCG
CTAGTCAAAATTTTTGGCGTACTCACCAGTCGCCGCCCCTCGCCTCTTGCCGTGCGCGCTTCAGCAAGCC
GAGTCCTGCGTCGAGAGAGCTCCTCTGGTTTCCCTTTCGCTTTCAAGTCCCTGTTCGGGCGCCACTGCTA
GAGATTTTCCACACTGACTAAAAGGGTCTGAGGGATCTCTAGTTACCAGAGTCACACAACAGACGGGCAC
ACACTACTTGAAGCACTCAAGGCAAGCTTTATTGAGGCTTAAGCAGTGGGTTCCCTAGTTAGCCAGAGAG
CTCCCAGGCTCAGATCTGGTCTAACCAGAGAGACCCAGTACAGGCAAAAAGCAGCTGCTTATATGCAGGA
TCTGAGGGCTCGCCACTCCCCAGTCCCGCCCAGGCCACGCCTCCCTGGAAAGTCCCCAGCGGAAAGTCCC
TTGTAGCAAGCTCGATATCAGCAGTTCTTGAAGTACTCCGGATGCAGCTCTCGGGCCACGTGATGAAATG
CTAGGCGGCTGTCAAACCTCCACTCTAACACTTCTCTCTCCGGGTCATCCATCCCATGCAGGCTCACAGG
GTGTAACAAGCTGGTGTTCTCTCCTTTATTGGCCTCTTCTACCTTATCTGGCTCAACTGGTACTAGCTTG
TAGCACCATCCAAAGGTCAGTGGATATCTGACCCCTGGCCCTGGTGTGTAGTTCTGCTAATCAGGGAAGT
AGCCTTGTGTGTGGTAGATCCACAGATCAAGGATATCTTGTCTTCTTTGGGAGTGAATTAGCCCTTCCAA
CTACTAAGTTTGTAGTACATATTTAACAAATACAATTTCTTTAAAATGAAAATAATTCAGAGGAATCACA
GGTTTAGAGTAAATGAAACCACAGGTAATTGGCAGTGGTAATAGGGTATGGGGTGGGAAGTTTGGGATGA
TTTTGGTTAGCTTGAGTTATCCAGTTGATCCAGACATGATAAGATACATTGATGAGTTTGGACAAACCAC
AACTAGAATGCAGTGAAAAAAATGCTTTATTTGTGAAATTTGTGATGCTATTGCTTTATTTGTAACCATT
ATAAGCTGCAATAAACAAGTTAACAACAACAATTGCATTCATTTTATGTTTCAGGTTCAGGGGGAGGTGT
GGGAGGTTTTTTAAAGCAAGTAAAACCTCTACAAATGTGGTATGGCTGATTATGATCTCTAGTCAAGGCA
CTATACATCAAATATTCCTTATTAACCCCTTTACAAATTAAAAAGCTAAAGGTACACAATTTTTGAGCAT
AGTTATTAATAGCAGACACTCTATGCCTGTGTGGAGTAAGAAAAAACAGTATGTTATGATTATAACTGTT
ATGCCTACTTATAAAGGTTACAGAATATTTTTCCATAATTTTCTTGTATAGCAGTGCAGCTTTTTCCTTT
GTGGTGTAAATAGCAAAGCAAGCAAGAGTTCTATTACTAAACACAGCATGACTCAAAAAACTTAGCAATT
CTGAAGGAAAGTCCTTGGGGTCTTCTACCTTTCTCTTCTTTTTTGGAGGAGTAGAATGTTGAGAGTCAGC
AGTAGCCTCATCATCACTAGATGGCATTTCTTCTGAGCAAAACAGGTTTTCCTCATTAAAGGCATTCCAC
CACTGCTCCCATTCATCAGTTCCATAGGTTGGAATCTAAAATACACAAACAATTAGAATCAGTAGTTTAA
CACATTATACACTTAAAAATTTTATATTTACCTTAGAGCTTTAAATCTCTGTAGGTAGTTTGTCCAATTA
TGTCACACCACAGAAGTAAGGTTCCTTCACAAAGATCCGGGGCCCACTCATAAATCCAGTTGCCGCCACG
GTAGCCAATCACCGTATCGTATAAATCATCGTCGGTACGTTCGGCATCGCTCATCACAATACGTGCCTGG
ACGTCGAGGATTTCGCGTGGGTCAATGCCGCGCCAGATCCACATCAGACGGTTAATCATGCGATACCAGT
GAGGGATGGTTTTACCATCAAGGGCCGACTGCACAGGCGGTTGTGCGCCGTGATTAAAGCGGCGGACTAG
CGTCGAGGTTTCAGGATGTTTAAAGCGGGGTTTGAACAGGGTTTCGCTCAGGTTTGCCTGTGTCATGGAT
GCAGCCTCCAGAATACTTACTGGAAACTATTGTAACCCGCCTGAAGTTAAAAAGAACAACGCCCGGCAGT
GCCAGGCGTTGAAAAGATTAGCGACCGGAGATTGGCGGGACGAATACGACGCCCATATCCCACGGCTGTT
CAATCCAGGTATCTTGCGGGATATCAACAACATAGTCATCAACCAGCGGACGACCAGCCGGTTTTGCGAA
GATGGTGACAAAGTGCGCTTTTGGATACATTTCACGAATCGCAACCGCAGTACCACCGGTATCCACCAGG
TCATCAATAACGATGAAGCCTTCGCCATCGCCTTCTGCGCGTTTCAGCACTTTAAGCTCGCGCTGGTTGT
CGTGATCGTAGCTGGAAATACAAACGGTATCGACATGACGAATACCCAGTTCACGCGCCAGTAACGCACC
CGGTACAGACCGCCACGGCTTACGGCAATAATGCCTTTCCATTGTTCAGAAGGCATCAGTCGGCTTGCGA
GTTTACGTGCATGGATCTGCAACATGTCCCAGGTGACGATGTATTTTTCGCTCATGTGAAGTGTCCCAGC
CTGTTTATCTACGGCTTAAAAAGTGTTCGAGGGGAAAATAGGTTGCGCGAGATTATAGAGATCTGGCGCA
CTAAAAACCAGTATTTCACATGAGTCCGCGTCTTTTTACGCACTGCCTCTCCCTGACGCGGGATAAAGTG
GTATTCTCAAACATATCTCGCAAGCCTGTCTTGTGTCCAAGCTTTTTGCAAAAGCCTAGGCCTCCAAAAA
AGCCTCCTCACTACTTCTGGAATAGCTCAGAGGCCGAGGCGGCCTCGGCCTCTGCATAAATAAAAAAAAT
TAGTCAGCCATG
